Addgene plasmid #192375: LLP732_L2_pV01_0I_FRT-35Ster-Rluc_lacZ
Purpose: To test for the repressive potential of the 35S terminator from CaMV with the FRT sites around it.
Depositing lab: Ryan Lister. Depositing organization: University of Western Australia. Publication: Synthetic memory circuits for stable cell reprogramming in plants. Lloyd JPB, Ly F, Gong P, Pflueger J, Swain T, Pflueger C, Fourie E, Khan MA, Kidd BN, Lister R. Nat Biotechnol. 2022 Jul 4. pii: 10.1038/s41587-022-01383-2. doi: 10.1038/s41587-022-01383-2. PubMed 35788565.
Backbone
  Vector backbone: pAGM4673
  Backbone manufacturer: Sylvestre Marillonnet
  Vector type: Plant Expression, Synthetic Biology
Growth in bacteria
  Bacterial resistance: Kanamycin, 50 μg/mL
  Growth temperature: 30°C
  Growth strain: DH5alpha
  Copy number: Unknown
Gene/Insert
  Gene/Insert name: Act2::FRT-35Ster-FRT::Rluc
  Species: Renilla reniformis
  Tag / fusion protein: PEST (C terminal on insert)
  Cloning method: Restriction Enzyme; 5′ cloning site unknown (unknown if destroyed)
Terms and licenses: Academic/Nonprofit Terms; Industry Terms: Not Available to Industry
Depositor comments: Other genes: TCTP1::Fluc
How to cite: LLP732_L2_pV01_0I_FRT-35Ster-Rluc_lacZ was a gift from Ryan Lister (Addgene plasmid # 192375 ; http://n2t.net/addgene:192375 ; RRID:Addgene_192375)
