[The description below was written by a language model from this plasmid's Addgene catalogue record and pLannotate feature annotations shown in this document.]
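Description:
LLP732_L2_pV01_0I_FRT-35Ster-Rluc_lacZ is a level 2 (as its name indicates) plant expression and synthetic biology construct built in the pAGM4673 binary backbone. The feature table shows the hallmarks of an Agrobacterium-compatible T-DNA vector: nopaline-type left and right border repeats, the broad-host-range incP oriV with its trfA replication initiator, a ColE1/pUC-type origin for E. coli, and a kanamycin resistance gene (aminoglycoside phosphotransferase) for bacterial selection. No plant selectable marker is annotated.

The T-DNA carries a dual-luciferase test system. According to the record, the Act2 promoter drives Renilla luciferase, although the promoter itself is not picked up in the annotation. Between the promoter and the coding sequence, the TMV Ω translational leader is interrupted by a CaMV 35S terminator/polyadenylation signal flanked by two minimal FRT sites in the same orientation. The terminator is intended to block read-through into the reporter, and FLP recombinase would excise it, leaving a single FRT site and restoring expression. The Renilla open reading frame contains the potato ST-LS1 IV2 intron, which generally prevents expression in bacteria. It also carries a C-terminal PEST degradation tag, which appears to correspond to the short DREB2A-derived fragment in the annotation and should shorten reporter half-life. A second CaMV poly(A) signal ends the unit. A firefly luciferase gene, stated to be under the TCTP1 promoter and terminated by the Ti plasmid gene 7 terminator, presumably serves as a normalisation control. A lac promoter–lacZα cassette remains downstream, probably as a blue/white screening placeholder for adding further modules.

The stated purpose is to measure how effectively the FRT-flanked 35S terminator represses downstream expression, as part of developing recombinase-based memory circuits in plants.
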