Features (pLannotate 1.2.2; 25 found; start..end, strand, type, name):
    824..844     +  misc_feature   TMV Ω (fragment): translational enhancer from the tobacco mosaic virus 5'-leader sequence (Gallie et al., 1988)
    845..878     +  protein_bind   FRT (minimal): supports FLP-mediated excision but not integration (Turan and Bode, 2011) FLP recombinase from the Saccharomyces cerevisiae 2μ plasmid
    909..1083    +  polyA_signal   CaMV poly(A) signal: cauliflower mosaic virus polyadenylation signal
   1084..1117    +  protein_bind   FRT (minimal): supports FLP-mediated excision but not integration (Turan and Bode, 2011) FLP recombinase from the Saccharomyces cerevisiae 2μ plasmid
   1118..1152    +  misc_feature   TMV Ω (fragment): translational enhancer from the tobacco mosaic virus 5'-leader sequence (Gallie et al., 1988)
   1184..1372    +  intron         IV2 intron: modified second intron of the potato ST-LS1 gene (Vancanneyt et al., 1990)
   1370..2275    +  CDS            LUCI_RENRE: Experimental evidence at protein level: Swiss-Prot protein existence level 1. Upon binding the substrate, the enzyme catalyzes an oxygenation, producing a very short-lived hydroperoxide that cyclizes into a dioxetanone structure, which collapses, releasing a CO(2) molecule. The spontaneous breakdown of the dioxetanone releases the energy (about 50 kcal/mole) that is necessary to generate the excited state of the coelenteramide product, which is the singlet form of the monoanion. In vivo the product undergoes the process of nonradiative energy transfer to an accessory protein, a green fluoresce
   2282..2356    +  CDS            DREB2A (fragment): DRE2A_ARATH - Also known as ERF045. Experimental evidence at protein level: Swiss-Prot protein existence level 1. Transcriptional activator that binds specifically to the DNA sequence 5'-[AG]CCGAC-3'. Binding to the C-repeat/DRE element mediates high salinity- and dehydration-inducible transcription. From Arabidopsis thaliana (Mouse-ear cress).
   2400..2574    +  polyA_signal   CaMV poly(A) signal: cauliflower mosaic virus polyadenylation signal
   2962..4611    +  CDS            LUCI_PHOPY: Experimental evidence at protein level: Swiss-Prot protein existence level 1. Produces green light with a wavelength of 562 nm. From Photinus pyralis (Common eastern firefly) (Lampyris pyralis).
   4634..4834    +  terminator     gene 7 terminator: transcription terminator for octopine-type Ti plasmid gene 7
   4850..4892    +  CDS            lacI (fragment): lac repressor; lacI; The lac repressor binds to the lac operator to inhibit transcription in E. coli. This inhibition can be relieved by adding lactose or isopropyl-β-D-thiogalactopyranoside (IPTG).
   4905..4926    +  protein_bind   CAP binding site: CAP binding activates transcription in the presence of cAMP. E. coli catabolite activator protein
   4941..4971    +  promoter       lac promoter: promoter for the E. coli lac operon
   4979..4995    +  protein_bind   lac operator: The lac repressor binds to the lac operator to inhibit transcription in E. coli. This inhibition can be relieved by adding lactose or isopropyl-β-D-thiogalactopyranoside (IPTG). lac repressor encoded by lacI
   5032..5088    -  misc_feature   MCS: pUC18/19 multiple cloning site
   5085..5242    +  CDS            lacZα (fragment): LacZα fragment of β-galactosidase; lacZ fragment
   5248..5347    -  misc_feature   bom (fragment): basis of mobility region from pBR322
   5470..5494    +  misc_feature   RB T-DNA repeat: right border repeat from nopaline C58 T-DNA
   5591..6222    +  rep_origin     oriV: incP origin of replication
   6313..6417    +  promoter       AmpR promoter: bla
   6418..7212    +  CDS            KanR: aminoglycoside phosphotransferase; aphA-3; confers resistance to kanamycin
   7383..7971    +  rep_origin     ori: high-copy-number ColE1/pMB1/pBR322/pUC origin of replication
   8307..9452    +  CDS            trfA: TRFA_ECOLX - Experimental evidence at protein level: Swiss-Prot protein existence level 1. Also involved in plasmid copy number control, promoting intermolecular coupling of protein bound iterons at oriV, which inhibits replication initiation. From Escherichia coli.
   9601..9625    +  misc_feature   LB T-DNA repeat: left border repeat from nopaline C58 T-DNA
>Addgene plasmid #192375 | LLP732_L2_pV01_0I_FRT-35Ster-Rluc_lacZ | addgene full sequence | sequence record 378260 | Addgene NGS Result
GTGCCGAATTCGGATCCGGAGTCGACAAAATTTAGAACGAACTTAATTATGATCTCAAATACATTGATAC
ATATCTCATCTAGATCTAGGTTATCATTATGTAAGAAAGTTTTGACGAATATGGCACGACAAAATGGCTA
GACTCGATGTAATTGGTATCTCAACTCAACATTATACTTATACCAAACATTAGTTAGACAAAATTTAAAC
AACTATTTTTTATGTATGCAAGAGTCAGCATATGTATAATTGATTCAGAATCGTTTTGACGAGTTCGGAT
GTAGTAGTAGCCATTATTTAATGTACATACTAATCGTGAATAGTGAATATGATGAAACATTGTATCTTAT
TGTATAAATATCCATAAACACATCATGAAAGACACTTTCTTTCACGGTCTGAATTAATTATGATACAATT
CTAATAGAAAACGAATTAAATTACGTTGAATTGTATGAAATCTAATTGAACAAGCCAACCACGACGACGA
CTAACGTTGCCTGGATTGACTCGGTTTAAGTTAACCACTAAAAAAACGGAGCTGTCATGTAACACGCGGA
TCGAGCAGGTCACAGTCATGAAGCCATCAAAGCAAAAGAACTAATCCAAGGGCTGAGATGATTAATTAGT
TTAAAAATTAGTTAACACGAGGGAAAAGGCTGTCTGACAGCCAGGTCACGTTATCTTTACCTGTGGTCGA
AATGATTCGTGTCTGTCGATTTTAATTATTTTTTTGAAAGGCCGAAAATAAAGTTGTAAGAGATAAACCC
GCCTATATAAATTCATATATTTTCCTCTCCGCTTTGAATACTGTATTTTTACAACAATTACCAACAACAA
CAAAGAAGTTCCTATTCTCTAGAAAGTATAGGAACTTCCTCTAGCTAGAGTCGATCGACAAGCTCGAGTT
TCTCCATAATAATGTGTGAGTAGTTCCCAGATAAGGGAATTAGGGTTCCTATAGGGTTTCGCTCATGTGT
TGAGCATATAAGAAACCCTTAGTATGTATTTGTATTTGTAAAATACTTCTATCAATAAAATTTCTAATTC
CTAAAACCAAAATCCAGTACTAAAATCCAGATCGAAGTTCCTATTCTCTAGAAAGTATAGGAACTTCCAA
CAAACAACATTACAATTACTATTTACAATTACAATGACTTCAAAGGTGTATGATCCTGAGCAGGTAAGTT
TCTGCTTCTACCTTTGATATATATATAATAATTATCATTAATTAGTAGTAATATAATATTTCAAATATTT
TTTTCAAAATAAAAGAATGTAGTATATAGCAATTGCTTTTCTGTAGTTTATAAGTGTGTATATTTTAATT
TATAACTTTTCTAATATATGACCAAAATTTGTTGATGTGCAGAGAAAAAGAATGATAACTGGTCCACAAT
GGTGGGCAAGATGTAAACAGATGAACGTGCTTGATTCTTTCATTAATTACTACGATTCAGAAAAGCACGC
TGAGAATGCAGTTATCTTTCTTCACGGAAACGCTGCATCTTCATATTTGTGGAGACATGTTGTGCCTCAC
ATTGAACCAGTGGCTAGGTGTATTATCCCAGATCTTATCGGAATGGGAAAGTCTGGTAAATCTGGAAATG
GTTCTTACAGACTTTTGGATCATTATAAGTACCTCACAGCTTGGTTCGAACTTCTCAACTTACCTAAGAA
GATTATTTTCGTTGGACACGATTGGGGTGCTTGCTTGGCATTCCATTACTCATACGAACACCAAGATAAG
ATCAAAGCTATAGTTCATGCAGAGAGTGTTGTGGATGTGATAGAATCTTGGGATGAGTGGCCAGATATTG
AAGAGGATATTGCTTTGATCAAGTCTGAAGAGGGAGAAAAGATGGTTCTCGAAAATAACTTTTTCGTGGA
AACTATGCTTCCTTCAAAGATTATGAGAAAATTGGAACCAGAAGAGTTTGCTGCATATCTCGAACCTTTC
AAGGAAAAAGGAGAGGTTAGAAGGCCAACACTCAGTTGGCCTAGGGAAATACCATTAGTTAAGGGAGGTA
AACCTGATGTTGTGCAGATCGTGAGAAATTATAACGCTTACCTTAGGGCATCAGATGATTTGCCTAAGAT
GTTCATCGAGTCAGATCCAGGATTTTTCAGTAATGCTATAGTTGAAGGTGCAAAGAAATTTCCAAACACC
GAGTTCGTTAAGGTGAAAGGATTGCATTTCTCACAAGAAGATGCTCCTGATGAGATGGGAAAGTATATTA
AGTCTTTTGTTGAAAGAGTGCTCAAAAACGAGCAGGGTTCTCGATCTGATGCTTCTGAAGTAACGTCAAC
AAGCTCCCAGTCTGAGGTATGCACAGTGGAAACGCCAGGTTGTGTTGGTTCTTAAGCTTCTCTAGCTAGA
GTCGATCGACAAGCTCGAGTTTCTCCATAATAATGTGTGAGTAGTTCCCAGATAAGGGAATTAGGGTTCC
TATAGGGTTTCGCTCATGTGTTGAGCATATAAGAAACCCTTAGTATGTATTTGTATTTGTAAAATACTTC
TATCAATAAAATTTCTAATTCCTAAAACCAAAATCCAGTACTAAAATCCAGATCGCTGCAAGAATTCAAG
CTTGGAGCCAACACTCGAATCCCCACCCGTTGGACCAAACCCGGCTCATTAAGCGTCGGTTCAGATTTAT
TTCCTTTATTTAAAAAAAAGGAAAGGGTAAAAAATAGAAAATTGGAAACAGTTAAAGCCCAAAATTGTAA
TTTACCGAGAATTGTAAATTTACCTGAAAACCCTACGCTATAGTTTCGACTATAAATACCAAACTTAGGA
CCTCACTTCAGAATCCCCTCGTCGCTGCGTCTCTCTCCCGCAACCTTCGATTTTCGTTTATTCGCATCCA
TCGGAGAGAGAAAACAATCAATAAGCGACCTACTACAAACAAGTAAGTAAGAGAAAAACCAAAAGAAGAA
GAGAAACAACAAGAAGAAGTAATGGAGGACGCCAAAAACATAAAGAAAGGCCCGGCGCCATTCTATCCTC
TAGAGGATGGAACCGCTGGAGAGCAACTGCATAAGGCTATGAAGAGATACGCCCTGGTTCCTGGAACAAT
TGCTTTTACAGATGCACATATCGAGGTGAACATCACGTACGCGGAATACTTCGAAATGTCCGTTCGGTTG
GCAGAAGCTATGAAACGATATGGGCTGAATACAAATCACAGAATCGTCGTATGCAGTGAAAACTCTCTTC
AATTCTTTATGCCGGTGTTGGGCGCGTTATTTATCGGAGTTGCAGTTGCGCCCGCGAACGACATTTATAA
TGAACGTGAATTGCTCAACAGTATGAACATTTCGCAGCCTACCGTAGTGTTTGTTTCCAAAAAGGGGTTG
CAAAAAATTTTGAACGTGCAAAAAAAATTACCAATAATCCAGAAAATTATTATCATGGATTCTAAAACGG
ATTACCAGGGATTTCAGTCGATGTACACGTTCGTCACATCTCATCTACCTCCCGGTTTTAATGAATACGA
TTTTGTACCAGAGTCCTTTGATCGTGACAAAACAATTGCACTGATAATGAATTCCTCTGGATCTACTGGG
TTACCTAAGGGTGTGGCCCTTCCGCATAGAACTGCCTGCGTCAGATTCTCGCATGCCAGAGATCCTATTT
TTGGCAATCAAATCATTCCGGATACTGCGATTTTAAGTGTTGTTCCATTCCATCACGGTTTTGGAATGTT
TACTACACTCGGATATTTGATATGTGGATTTCGAGTCGTCTTAATGTATAGATTTGAAGAAGAGCTGTTT
TTACGATCCCTTCAGGATTACAAAATTCAAAGTGCGTTGCTAGTACCAACCCTATTTTCATTCTTCGCCA
AAAGCACTCTGATTGACAAATACGATTTATCTAATTTACACGAAATTGCTTCTGGGGGCGCACCTCTTTC
GAAAGAAGTCGGGGAAGCGGTTGCAAAACGCTTCCATCTTCCAGGGATACGACAAGGATATGGGCTCACT
GAGACTACATCAGCTATTCTGATTACACCCGAGGGGGATGATAAACCGGGCGCGGTCGGTAAAGTTGTTC
CATTTTTTGAAGCGAAGGTTGTGGATCTGGATACCGGGAAAACGCTGGGCGTTAATCAGAGAGGCGAATT
ATGTGTCAGAGGACCTATGATTATGTCCGGTTATGTAAACAATCCGGAAGCGACCAACGCCTTGATTGAC
AAGGATGGATGGCTACATTCTGGAGACATAGCTTACTGGGACGAGGACGAACACTTCTTCATAGTTGACC
GCTTGAAGTCTTTAATTAAATACAAAGGATATCAGGTGGCCCCCGCTGAATTGGAATCGATATTGTTACA
ACACCCCAACATCTTCGACGCGGGCGTGGCAGGTCTGCCCGACGATGACGCCGGTGAACTTCCCGCCGCC
GTTGTTGTTTTGGAGCACGGAAAGACGATGACGGAAAAAGAGATCGTGGATTACGTCGCCAGTCAAGTAA
CAACCGCGAAAAAGTTGCGCGGAGGAGTTGTGTTTGTGGACGAAGTACCGAAAGGTCTTACCGGAAAACT
CGACGCAAGAAAAATCAGAGAGATCCTCATAAAGGCCAAGAAGGGCGGAAAGTCCAAATTGTAAGCTTGA
TCCCCCGTCGACAGCTAGCTATATCATCAATTTATGTATTACACATAATATCGCACTCAGTCTTTCATCT
ACGGCAATGTACCAGCTGATATAATCAGTTATTGAAATATTTCTGAATTTAAACTTGCATCAATAAATTT
ATGTTTTTGCTTGGACTATAATACCTGACTTGTTATTTTATCAATAAATATTTAAACTATATTTCTTTCA
AGATCGCTACTATGAGACCGCAGCTGGCACGACAGGTTTCCCGACTGGAAAGCGGGCAGTGAGCGCAACG
CAATTAATGTGAGTTAGCTCACTCATTAGGCACCCCAGGCTTTACACTTTATGCTTCCGGCTCGTATGTT
GTGTGGAATTGTGAGCGGATAACAATTTCACACAGGAAACAGCTATGACCATGATTACGCCAAGCTTGCA
TGCCTGCAGGTCGACTCTAGAGGATCCCCGGGTACCGAGCTCGAATTCACTGGCCGTCGTTTTACAACGT
CGTGACTGGGAAAACCCTGGCGTTACCCAACTTAATCGCCTTGCAGCACATCCCCCTTTCGCCAGCTGGC
GTAATAGCGAAGAGGCCCGCACCGATCGCCCTTCCCAACAGTTGCGCAGCCTGAATGGCGAATGGCGCCT
GATGCGGTATTTTCTCCTTACGCATCTGTGCGGTATTTCACACCGCATATGGTGCACTCTCAGTACAATC
TGCTCTGATGCCGCATAGTTAAGCCAGCCCCGACACCCGCCAACACCCGCTGACGCGCCCTGACGGGCTT
GTCTGCTCCCGGCATCCGCTTACAGACAAGCTGTGACGGTCTCAGGGACACGAAGTGATCCGTTTAAACT
ATCAGTGTTTGACAGGATATATTGGCGGGTAAACCTAAGAGAAAAGAGCGTTTATTAGAATAATCGGATA
TTTAAAAGGGCGTGAAAAGGTTTATCCGTTCGTCCATTTGTATGTGCCAGCCGCCTTTGCGACGCTCACC
GGGCTGGTTGCCCTCGCCGCTGGGCTGGCGGCCGTCTATGGCCCTGCAAACGCGCCAGAAACGCCGTCGA
AGCCGTGTGCGAGACACCGCGGCCGCCGGCGTTGTGGATACCTCGCGGAAAACTTGGCCCTCACTGACAG
ATGAGGGGCGGACGTTGACACTTGAGGGGCCGACTCACCCGGCGCGGCGTTGACAGATGAGGGGCAGGCT
CGATTTCGGCCGGCGACGTGGAGCTGGCCAGCCTCGCAAATCGGCGAAAACGCCTGATTTTACGCGAGTT
TCCCACAGATGATGTGGACAAGCCTGGGGATAAGTGCCCTGCGGTATTGACACTTGAGGGGCGCGACTAC
TGACAGATGAGGGGCGCGATCCTTGACACTTGAGGGGCAGAGTGCTGACAGATGAGGGGCGCACCTATTG
ACATTTGAGGGGCTGTCCACAGGCAGAAAATCCAGCATTTGCAAGGGTTTCCGCCCGTTTTTCGGCCACC
GCTAACCTGTCTTTTAACCTGCTTTTAAACCAATATTTATAAACCTTGTTTTTAACCAGGGCTGCGCCCT
GTGCGCGTGACCGCGCACGCCGAAGGGGGGTGCCCCCCCTTCTCGAACCCTCCCGGCCCGCTAACGCGGG
CCTCCCATCCCCCCAGGGGCTGCGCCCCTCGGCCGCGAACGGCCTCACCCCAAAAATGGCAGCGCTGGCC
AATTCCCGAGTGCGCGGAACCCCTATTTGTTTATTTTTCTAAATACATTCAAATATGTATCCGCTCATGA
GACAATAACCCTGATAAATGCTTCAATAATATTGAAAAAGGAAGAGTATGGCTAAAATGAGAATATCACC
GGAATTGAAAAAACTGATCGAAAAATACCGCTGCGTAAAAGATACGGAAGGAATGTCTCCTGCTAAGGTA
TATAAGCTGGTGGGAGAAAATGAAAACCTATATTTAAAAATGACGGACAGCCGGTATAAAGGGACCACCT
ATGATGTGGAACGGGAAAAGGACATGATGCTATGGCTGGAAGGAAAGCTGCCTGTTCCAAAGGTCCTGCA
CTTTGAACGGCATGATGGCTGGAGCAATCTGCTCATGAGTGAGGCCGATGGCGTCCTTTGCTCGGAAGAG
TATGAAGATGAACAAAGCCCTGAAAAGATTATCGAGCTGTATGCGGAGTGCATCAGGCTCTTTCACTCCA
TCGACATATCGGATTGTCCCTATACGAATAGCTTAGACAGCCGCTTAGCCGAATTGGATTACTTACTGAA
TAACGATCTGGCCGATGTGGATTGCGAAAACTGGGAAGAGGACACTCCATTTAAAGATCCGCGCGAGCTG
TATGATTTTTTAAAGACGGAAAAGCCCGAAGAGGAACTTGTCTTTTCCCACGGCGACCTGGGAGACAGCA
ACATCTTTGTGAAAGATGGCAAAGTAAGTGGCTTTATTGATCTTGGGAGAAGCGGCAGGGCGGACAAGTG
GTATGACATTGCCTTCTGCGTCCGGTCGCTCAGGGAGGATATCGGGGAAGAACAGTATGTCGAGCTATTT
TTTGACTTACTGGGGATCAAGCCTGATTGGGAGAAAATAAAATATTATATTTTACTGGATGAATTGTTTT
AGCTGTCAGACCAAGTTTACTCATATATACTTTAGATTGATTTAAAACTTCATTTTTAATTTAAAAGGAT
CTAGGTGAAGATCCTTTTTGATAATCTCATGACCAAAATCCCTTAACGTGAGTTTTCGTTCCACTGAGCG
TCAGACCCCGTAGAAAAGATCAAAGGATCTTCTTGAGATCCTTTTTTTCTGCGCGTAATCTGCTGCTTGC
AAACAAAAAAACCACCGCTACCAGCGGTGGTTTGTTTGCCGGATCAAGAGCTACCAACTCTTTTTCCGAA
GGTAACTGGCTTCAGCAGAGCGCAGATACCAAATACTGTTCTTCTAGTGTAGCCGTAGTTAGGCCACCAC
TTCAAGAACTCTGTAGCACCGCCTACATACCTCGCTCTGCTAATCCTGTTACCAGTGGCTGCTGCCAGTG
GCGATAAGTCGTGTCTTACCGGGTTGGACTCAAGACGATAGTTACCGGATAAGGCGCAGCGGTCGGGCTG
AACGGGGGGTTCGTGCACACAGCCCAGCTTGGAGCGAACGACCTACACCGAACTGAGATACCTACAGCGT
GAGCTATGAGAAAGCGCCACGCTTCCCGAAGGGAGAAAGGCGGACAGGTATCCGGTAAGCGGCAGGGTCG
GAACAGGAGAGCGCACGAGGGAGCTTCCAGGGGGAAACGCCTGGTATCTTTATAGTCCTGTCGGGTTTCG
CCACCTCTGACTTGAGCGTCGATTTTTGTGATGCTCGTCAGGGGGGCGGAGCCTATGGAAAAACGCCAGC
AACGCGGCCTTTTTACGGTTCCTGGCAGATCCTAGATGTGGCGCAACGATGCCGGCGACAAGCAGGAGCG
CACCGACTTCTTCCGCATCAAGTGTTTTGGCTCTCAGGCCGAGGCCCACGGCAAGTATTTGGGCAAGGGG
TCGCTGGTATTCGTGCAGGGCAAGATTCGGAATACCAAGTACGAGAAGGACGGCCAGACGGTCTACGGGA
CCGACTTCATTGCCGATAAGGTGGATTATCTGGACACCAAGGCACCAGGCGGGTCAAATCAGGAATAAGG
GCACATTGCCCCGGCGTGAGTCGGGGCAATCCCGCAAGGAGGGTGAATGAATCGGACGTTTGACCGGAAG
GCATACAGGCAAGAACTGATCGACGCGGGGTTTTCCGCCGAGGATGCCGAAACCATCGCAAGCCGCACCG
TCATGCGTGCGCCCCGCGAAACCTTCCAGTCCGTCGGCTCGATGGTCCAGCAAGCTACGGCCAAGATCGA
GCGCGACAGCGTGCAACTGGCTCCCCCTGCCCTGCCCGCGCCATCGGCCGCCGTGGAGCGTTCGCGTCGT
CTTGAACAGGAGGCGGCAGGTTTGGCGAAGTCGATGACCATCGACACGCGAGGAACTATGACGACCAAGA
AGCGAAAAACCGCCGGCGAGGACCTGGCAAAACAGGTCAGCGAGGCCAAGCAGGCCGCGTTGCTGAAACA
CACGAAGCAGCAGATCAAGGAAATGCAGCTTTCCTTGTTCGATATTGCGCCGTGGCCGGACACGATGCGA
GCGATGCCAAACGACACGGCCCGCTCTGCCCTGTTCACCACGCGCAACAAGAAAATCCCGCGCGAGGCGC
TGCAAAACAAGGTCATTTTCCACGTCAACAAGGACGTGAAGATCACCTACACCGGCGTCGAGCTGCGGGC
CGACGATGACGAACTGGTGTGGCAGCAGGTGTTGGAGTACGCGAAGCGCACCCCTATCGGCGAGCCGATC
ACCTTCACGTTCTACGAGCTTTGCCAGGACCTGGGCTGGTCGATCAATGGCCGGTATTACACGAAGGCCG
AGGAATGCCTGTCGCGCCTACAGGCGACGGCGATGGGCTTCACGTCCGACCGCGTTGGGCACCTGGAATC
GGTGTCGCTGCTGCACCGCTTCCGCGTCCTGGACCGTGGCAAGAAAACGTCCCGTTGCCAGGTCCTGATC
GACGAGGAAATCGTCGTGCTGTTTGCTGGCGACCACTACACGAAATTCATATGGGAGAAGTACCGCAAGC
TGTCGCCGACGGCCCGACGGATGTTCGACTATTTCAGCTCGCACCGGGAGCCGTACCCGCTCAAGCTGGA
AACCTTCCGCCTCATGTGCGGATCGGATTCCACCCGCGTGAAGAAGTGGCGCGAGCAGGTCGGCGAAGCC
TGCGAAGAGTTGCGAGGCAGCGGCCTGGTGGAACACGCCTGGGTCAATGATGACCTGGTGCATTGCAAAC
GCTAGGGCCTTGTGGGGTCAGTTCCGGCTGGGGGTTCAGCAGCCCCTGCTCGGATCTGTTGGACCGGACA
GTAGTCATGGTTGATGGGCTGCCTGTATCGAGTGGTGATTTTGTGCCGAGCTGCCGGTCGGGGAGCTGTT
GGCTGGCTGGTGGCAGGATATATTGTGGTGTAAACAAATTGACGCTTAGACAACTTAATAACACATTGCG
GACGTTTTTAATGTACTGGGGTTGAACACTCT
